Addgene plasmid #237546: TDP-43 ΔNTD GFP
Purpose: Expression of GFP-tag fused to mutant TDP-43 ΔNTD
Depositing lab: Tatyana Shelkovnikova. Publication: Paraspeckle condensation is controlled via TDP-43 polymerization and linked to neuroprotection. Hodgson RE, Huang WP, Lang R, Kumar V, An H, Stender EGP, Chalakova ZP, Driver MD, Sanchez Avila A, Ellis BCS, Day E, Rayment JA, Baeg K, Strange A, Moll T, Wright GSA, van Vugt JJFA, Allen SP, Locker N, Pitout I, Fletcher S, Onck PR, Duss O, Cooper-Knock J, Shelkovnikova TA. Nat Cell Biol. 2026 Mar 18. doi: 10.1038/s41556-026-01895-y. PubMed 41851271.
Backbone
  Vector backbone: pEGFP-C1
  Vector type: Mammalian Expression
Growth in bacteria
  Bacterial resistance: Kanamycin, 50 μg/mL
  Growth temperature: 37°C
  Growth strain: DH5alpha
  Copy number: High Copy
Gene/Insert
  Gene/Insert name: GFP-tagged TDP-43 ΔNTD
  Species: H. sapiens (human)
  Mutation: TDP-43 1-90 a.a. deletion (TDP-43 35kDa)
  Entrez Gene: TARDBP (a.k.a. ALS10, TDP-43)
  Promoter: CMV
  Tag / fusion protein: EGFP (N terminal on insert)
  Cloning method: Restriction Enzyme; 5′ cloning site Unknown (unknown if destroyed)
Terms and licenses: Academic/Nonprofit Terms; Industry Terms: Not Available to Industry
How to cite: TDP-43 ΔNTD GFP was a gift from Tatyana Shelkovnikova (Addgene plasmid # 237546 ; http://n2t.net/addgene:237546 ; RRID:Addgene_237546)
