[The description below was written by a language model from this plasmid's Addgene catalogue record and pLannotate feature annotations shown in this document.]
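Description:
TDP-43 ΔNTD GFP is a mammalian expression plasmid built on the pEGFP-C1 backbone (5,667 nt in the sequenced record) that produces an N-terminally EGFP-tagged, truncated form of human TDP-43 (gene TARDBP). The insert lacks amino acids 1–90, removing the N-terminal domain and leaving a species the record equates with the 35 kDa form of TDP-43. In the feature table, the CMV immediate-early enhancer and promoter drive the EGFP coding sequence, which runs directly into the TARDBP fragment as a single fusion open reading frame. The transcript is terminated by the SV40 polyadenylation signal. The short "large T antigen" fragment annotated just upstream of that signal is most likely residual SV40 sequence in the backbone rather than an expressed element. The restriction sites used for cloning are not recorded.

In bacteria, the plasmid is maintained at high copy by a ColE1/pUC-type origin and selected with kanamycin. The NeoR/KanR gene (Tn5 aminoglycoside phosphotransferase) sits behind tandem bacterial (bla) and SV40 early promoters and is followed by an HSV TK polyadenylation signal, so the same marker can also confer G418 resistance in mammalian cells. An f1 origin is also present. The small ble and bGH poly(A) fragments appear to be partial annotation matches with no evident functional role.

The construct is intended for expressing a fluorescently trackable TDP-43 mutant lacking the N-terminal domain in cultured mammalian cells. The associated publication concerns TDP-43 polymerization and its control of paraspeckle condensation, which suggests the construct serves to compare this mutant with full-length protein, though the record does not detail specific experiments.
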