Features (pLannotate 1.2.2; 14 found; start..end, strand, type, name):
     61..364     +  enhancer       CMV enhancer: human cytomegalovirus immediate early enhancer
    365..568     +  promoter       CMV promoter: human cytomegalovirus (CMV) immediate early promoter
    613..1329    +  CDS            EGFP: EGFP is a basic (constitutively fluorescent) green fluorescent protein published in 1996, derived from Aequorea victoria. It is reported to be a rapidly-maturing weak dimer with moderate acid sensitivity.
   1312..2322    +  CDS            TARDBP (fragment): TADBP_HUMAN - Also known as TDP43. Experimental evidence at protein level: Swiss-Prot protein existence level 1. RNA-binding protein that is involved in various steps of RNA biogenesis and processing (PubMed:23519609). Preferentially binds, via its two RNA recognition motifs RRM1 and RRM2, to GU-repeats on RNA molecules predominantly localized within long introns and in the 3'UTR of mRNAs (PubMed:23519609, PubMed:24240615, PubMed:24464995). In turn, regulates the splicing of many non-coding and protein-coding RNAs including proteins involved in neuronal survival, as well as mRNAs that encode p
   2348..2432    +  CDS            large T antigen (fragment): large T antigen from SV40 (simian virus 40)
   2455..2576    +  polyA_signal   SV40 poly(A) signal: SV40 polyadenylation signal
   2610..3038    -  rep_origin     f1 ori (sequence partly withheld): f1 bacteriophage origin of replication; arrow indicates direction of (+) strand synthesis
   3065..3169    +  promoter       AmpR promoter: bla
   3171..3528    +  promoter       SV40 promoter: SV40 enhancer and early promoter
   3563..4357    +  CDS            NeoR/KanR: aminoglycoside phosphotransferase from Tn5; aph(3')-II (or nptII); confers resistance to neomycin, kanamycin, and G418 (Geneticin®)
   4378..4530    +  CDS            ble (fragment): BLE_KLEPN - Experimental evidence at protein level: Swiss-Prot protein existence level 1. Binding protein with a strong affinity to the bleomycin family of antibiotics. Binds to CL990; an antimitotic-antibiotic compound. From Klebsiella pneumoniae.
   4589..4636    +  polyA_signal   HSV TK poly(A) signal: herpes simplex virus thymidine kinase polyadenylation signal (Cole and Stacy, 1985)
   4727..4743    -  polyA_signal   bGH poly(A) signal (fragment): bovine growth hormone polyadenylation signal
   4965..5553    +  rep_origin     ori: high-copy-number ColE1/pMB1/pBR322/pUC origin of replication
>Addgene plasmid #237546 | TDP-43 ΔNTD GFP | addgene full sequence | sequence record 471611 | Addgene NGS Result
TAGTTATTAATAGTAATCAATTACGGGGTCATTAGTTCATAGCCCATATATGGAGTTCCGCGTTACATAA
CTTACGGTAAATGGCCCGCCTGGCTGACCGCCCAACGACCCCCGCCCATTGACGTCAATAATGACGTATG
TTCCCATAGTAACGCCAATAGGGACTTTCCATTGACGTCAATGGGTGGAGTATTTACGGTAAACTGCCCA
CTTGGCAGTACATCAAGTGTATCATATGCCAAGTACGCCCCCTATTGACGTCAATGACGGTAAATGGCCC
GCCTGGCATTATGCCCAGTACATGACCTTATGGGACTTTCCTACTTGGCAGTACATCTACGTATTAGTCA
TCGCTATTACCATGGTGATGCGGTTTTGGCAGTACATCAATGGGCGTGGATAGCGGTTTGACTCACGGGG
ATTTCCAAGTCTCCACCCCATTGACGTCAATGGGAGTTTGTTTTGGCACCAAAATCAACGGGACTTTCCA
AAATGTCGTAACAACTCCGCCCCATTGACGCAAATGGGCGGTAGGCGTGTACGGTGGGAGGTCTATATAA
GCAGAGCTGGTTTAGTGAACCGTCAGATCCGCTAGCGCTACCGGTCGCCACCATGGTGAGCAAGGGCGAG
GAGCTGTTCACCGGGGTGGTGCCCATCCTGGTCGAGCTGGACGGCGACGTAAACGGCCACAAGTTCAGCG
TGTCCGGCGAGGGCGAGGGCGATGCCACCTACGGCAAGCTGACCCTGAAGTTCATCTGCACCACCGGCAA
GCTGCCCGTGCCCTGGCCCACCCTCGTGACCACCCTGACCTACGGCGTGCAGTGCTTCAGCCGCTACCCC
GACCACATGAAGCAGCACGACTTCTTCAAGTCCGCCATGCCCGAAGGCTACGTCCAGGAGCGCACCATCT
TCTTCAAGGACGACGGCAACTACAAGACCCGCGCCGAGGTGAAGTTCGAGGGCGACACCCTGGTGAACCG
CATCGAGCTGAAGGGCATCGACTTCAAGGAGGACGGCAACATCCTGGGGCACAAGCTGGAGTACAACTAC
AACAGCCACAACGTCTATATCATGGCCGACAAGCAGAAGAACGGCATCAAGGTGAACTTCAAGATCCGCC
ACAACATCGAGGACGGCAGCGTGCAGCTCGCCGACCACTACCAGCAGAACACCCCCATCGGCGACGGCCC
CGTGCTGCTGCCCGACAACCACTACCTGAGCACCCAGTCCGCCCTGAGCAAAGACCCCAACGAGAAGCGC
GATCACATGGTCCTGCTGGAGTTCGTGACCGCCGCCGGGATCACTCTCGGCATGGACGAGCTGTACAAGT
CCGGACTCAGATCTCGAGCTTCATCAGCAGTGAAAGTGAAAAGAGCAGTCCAGAAAACATCCGATTTAAT
AGTGTTGGGTCTCCCATGGAAAACAACCGAACAGGACCTGAAAGAGTATTTTAGTACCTTTGGAGAAGTT
CTTATGGTGCAGGTCAAGAAAGATCTTAAGACTGGTCATTCAAAGGGGTTTGGCTTTGTTCGTTTTACGG
AATATGAAACACAAGTGAAAGTAATGTCACAGCGACATATGATAGATGGACGATGGTGTGACTGCAAACT
TCCTAATTCTAAGCAAAGCCAAGATGAGCCTTTGAGAAGCAGAAAAGTGTTTGTGGGGCGCTGTACAGAG
GACATGACTGAGGATGAGCTGCGGGAGTTCTTCTCTCAGTACGGGGATGTGATGGATGTCTTCATCCCCA
AGCCATTCAGGGCCTTTGCCTTTGTTACATTTGCAGATGATCAGATTGCGCAGTCTCTTTGTGGAGAGGA
CTTGATCATTAAAGGAATCAGCGTTCATATATCCAATGCCGAACCTAAGCACAATAGCAATAGACAGTTA
GAAAGAAGTGGAAGATTTGGTGGTAATCCAGGTGGCTTTGGGAATCAGGGTGGATTTGGTAATAGCAGAG
GGGGTGGAGCTGGTTTGGGAAACAATCAAGGTAGTAATATGGGTGGTGGGATGAACTTTGGTGCGTTCAG
CATTAATCCAGCCATGATGGCTGCCGCCCAGGCAGCACTACAGAGCAGTTGGGGTATGATGGGCATGTTA
GCCAGCCAGCAGAACCAGTCAGGCCCATCGGGTAATAACCAAAACCAAGGCAACATGCAGAGGGAGCCAA
ACCAGGCCTTCGGTTCTGGAAATAACTCTTATAGTGGCTCTAATTCTGGTGCAGCAATTGGTTGGGGATC
AGCATCCAATGCAGGGTCGGGCAGTGGTTTTAATGGAGGCTTTGGCTCAAGCATGGATTCTAAGTCTTCT
GGCTGGGGAATGTAGGGATCCACCGGATCTAGATAACTGATCATAATCAGCCATACCACATTTGTAGAGG
TTTTACTTGCTTTAAAAAACCTCCCACACCTCCCCCTGAACCTGAAACATAAAATGAATGCAATTGTTGT
TGTTAACTTGTTTATTGCAGCTTATAATGGTTACAAATAAAGCAATAGCATCACAAATTTCACAAATAAA
GCATTTTTTTCACTGCATTCTAGTTGTGGTTTGTCCAAACTCATCAATGTATCTTAACGCGTAAATTGTA
AGCGTTAATATTTTGTTAAAATTCGCGTTAAATTTTTGTTAAATCAGCTCATTTTTTAACCAATAGGCCG
AAATCGGCAAAATCCCTTATAAATCAAAAGAATAGACCGAGATAGGGT
[37 nt withheld, positions 2709-2745]
AAAGAACGTGGACTCCAACGTCAAAGG
[49 nt withheld, positions 2773-2821]
T
[91 nt withheld, positions 2823-2913]
G
[124 nt withheld, positions 2915-3038]
CAGGTGGCACTTTTCGGGGAAATGTGCGCGGAACCCCTATTTGTTTATTTTTCTAAATACATTCAAATAT
GTATCCGCTCATGAGACAATAACCCTGATAAATGCTTCAATAATATTGAAAAAGGAAGAGTCCTGAGGCG
GAAAGAACCAGCTGTGGAATGTGTGTCAGTTAGGGTGTGGAAAGTCCCCAGGCTCCCCAGCAGGCAGAAG
TATGCAAAGCATGCATCTCAATTAGTCAGCAACCAGGTGTGGAAAGTCCCCAGGCTCCCCAGCAGGCAGA
AGTATGCAAAGCATGCATCTCAATTAGTCAGCAACCATAGTCCCGCCCCTAACTCCGCCCATCCCGCCCC
TAACTCCGCCCAGTTCCGCCCATTCTCCGCCCCATGGCTGACTAATTTTTTTTATTTATGCAGAGGCCGA
GGCCGCCTCGGCCTCTGAGCTATTCCAGAAGTAGTGAGGAGGCTTTTTTGGAGGCCTAGGCTTTTGCAAA
GATCGATCAAGAGACAGGATGAGGATCGTTTCGCATGATTGAACAAGATGGATTGCACGCAGGTTCTCCG
GCCGCTTGGGTGGAGAGGCTATTCGGCTATGACTGGGCACAACAGACAATCGGCTGCTCTGATGCCGCCG
TGTTCCGGCTGTCAGCGCAGGGGCGCCCGGTTCTTTTTGTCAAGACCGACCTGTCCGGTGCCCTGAATGA
ACTGCAAGACGAGGCAGCGCGGCTATCGTGGCTGGCCACGACGGGCGTTCCTTGCGCAGCTGTGCTCGAC
GTTGTCACTGAAGCGGGAAGGGACTGGCTGCTATTGGGCGAAGTGCCGGGGCAGGATCTCCTGTCATCTC
ACCTTGCTCCTGCCGAGAAAGTATCCATCATGGCTGATGCAATGCGGCGGCTGCATACGCTTGATCCGGC
TACCTGCCCATTCGACCACCAAGCGAAACATCGCATCGAGCGAGCACGTACTCGGATGGAAGCCGGTCTT
GTCGATCAGGATGATCTGGACGAAGAGCATCAGGGGCTCGCGCCAGCCGAACTGTTCGCCAGGCTCAAGG
CGAGCATGCCCGACGGCGAGGATCTCGTCGTGACCCATGGCGATGCCTGCTTGCCGAATATCATGGTGGA
AAATGGCCGCTTTTCTGGATTCATCGACTGTGGCCGGCTGGGTGTGGCGGACCGCTATCAGGACATAGCG
TTGGCTACCCGTGATATTGCTGAAGAGCTTGGCGGCGAATGGGCTGACCGCTTCCTCGTGCTTTACGGTA
TCGCCGCTCCCGATTCGCAGCGCATCGCCTTCTATCGCCTTCTTGACGAGTTCTTCTGAGCGGGACTCTG
GGGTTCGAAATGACCGACCAAGCGACGCCCAACCTGCCATCACGAGATTTCGATTCCACCGCCGCCTTCT
ATGAAAGGTTGGGCTTCGGAATCGTTTTCCGGGACGCCGGCTGGATGATCCTCCAGCGCGGGGATCTCAT
GCTGGAGTTCTTCGCCCACCCTAGGGGGAGGCTAACTGAAACACGGAAGGAGACAATACCGGAAGGAACC
CGCGCTATGACGGCAATAAAAAGACAGAATAAAACGCACGGTGTTGGGTCGTTTGTTCATAAACGCGGGG
TTCGGTCCCAGGGCTGGCACTCTGTCGATACCCCACCGAGACCCCATTGGGGCCAATACGCCCGCGTTTC
TTCCTTTTCCCCACCCCACCCCCCAAGTTCGGGTGAAGGCCCAGGGCTCGCAGCCAACGTCGGGGCGGCA
GGCCCTGCCATAGCCTCAGGTTACTCATATATACTTTAGATTGATTTAAAACTTCATTTTTAATTTAAAA
GGATCTAGGTGAAGATCCTTTTTGATAATCTCATGACCAAAATCCCTTAACGTGAGTTTTCGTTCCACTG
AGCGTCAGACCCCGTAGAAAAGATCAAAGGATCTTCTTGAGATCCTTTTTTTCTGCGCGTAATCTGCTGC
TTGCAAACAAAAAAACCACCGCTACCAGCGGTGGTTTGTTTGCCGGATCAAGAGCTACCAACTCTTTTTC
CGAAGGTAACTGGCTTCAGCAGAGCGCAGATACCAAATACTGTTCTTCTAGTGTAGCCGTAGTTAGGCCA
CCACTTCAAGAACTCTGTAGCACCGCCTACATACCTCGCTCTGCTAATCCTGTTACCAGTGGCTGCTGCC
AGTGGCGATAAGTCGTGTCTTACCGGGTTGGACTCAAGACGATAGTTACCGGATAAGGCGCAGCGGTCGG
GCTGAACGGGGGGTTCGTGCACACAGCCCAGCTTGGAGCGAACGACCTACACCGAACTGAGATACCTACA
GCGTGAGCTATGAGAAAGCGCCACGCTTCCCGAAGGGAGAAAGGCGGACAGGTATCCGGTAAGCGGCAGG
GTCGGAACAGGAGAGCGCACGAGGGAGCTTCCAGGGGGAAACGCCTGGTATCTTTATAGTCCTGTCGGGT
TTCGCCACCTCTGACTTGAGCGTCGATTTTTGTGATGCTCGTCAGGGGGGCGGAGCCTATGGAAAAACGC
CAGCAACGCGGCCTTTTTACGGTTCCTGGCCTTTTGCTGGCCTTTTGCTCACATGTTCTTTCCTGCGTTA
TCCCCTGATTCTGTGGATAACCGTATTACCGCCATGCAT
